>Addgene plasmid #146711 | pAc5.1B-HA-SBP-DmDCP1-dsRNAres_J | depositor full sequence | sequence record 289157 | Full Sequence
CTTCAAGGAATTAATTCTATATTCTAAAAACACAAATGATACTTCTAAAAAAAATCATGAATGGCATCAA
CTCTGAATCAAATCTTTGCAGATGCACCTACTTCTCATTTCCACTGTCACATCATTTTTCCAGATCTCGC
TGCCTGTTATGTGGCCCACAAACCAAGACACGTTTTATGGCCATTAAAGCTGGCTGATCGTCGCCAAACA
CCAAATACATATCAATATGTACATTCGAGAAAGAAGCGATCAAAGAAGCGTCTTCGGGCGAGTAGGAGAA
TGCGGAGGAGAAGGAGAACGAGCTGATCTAGTATCTCTCCACAATCCAATGCCAACTGACCAACTGGCCA
TATTCGGAGCAATTTGAAGCCAATTTCCATCGCCTGGCGATCGCTCCATTCTTGGCTATATGTTTTTCAC
CGTTCCCGGGGCCATTTTCAAAGACTCGTCGGTAAGATAAGATTGTGTCACTCGCTGTCTCTCTTCATTT
GTCGAAGAATGCTGAGGAATTTCGCGATGACGTCGGCGAGTATTTTGAAGAATGAGAATAATTTGTATTT
ATACGAAAATCAGTTAGTGGAATTTTCTACAAAAACATGTTATCTATAGATAATTTTGTTGCAAAATATG
TTGACTATGACAAAGATTGTATGTATATACCTTTAATGTATTCTCATTTTCTTATGTATTTATAATGGCA
ATGATGATACTGATGATATTTTAAGATGATGCCAGACCACAGGCTGATTTCTGCGTCTTTTGCCGAACGC
AGTGCATGTGCGGTTGTTGTTTTTTGGAATAGTTTCAATTTTCGGACTGTCCGCTTTGATTTCAGTTTCT
TGGCTTATTCAAAAAGCAAAGTAAAGCCAAAAAAGCGAGATGGCAATACCAAATGCGGCAAAACGGTAGT
GGAAGGAAAGGGGTGCGGGGCAGCGGAAGGAAGGGTGGGGCGGGGCGTGGCGGGGTCTGTGGCTGGGCGC
GACGTCACCGACGTTGGAGCCACTCCTTTGACCATGTGTGCGTGTGTGTATTATTCGTGTCTCGCCACTC
GCCGGTTGTTTTTTTCTTTTTATCTCGCTCTCTCTAGCGCCATCTCGTACGCATGCTCAACGCACCGCAT
GTTGCCGTGTCCTTTATGCGTCATTTTGGCTCGAAATAGGCAATTATTTAAACAAAGATTAGTCAACGAA
AACGCTAAAATAAATAAGTCTACAATATGGTTACTTATTGCCATGTGTGTGCAGCCAACGATAGCAACAA
AAGCAACAACACAGTGGCTTTCCCTCTTTCACTTTTTGTTTGCAAGCGCGTGCGAGCAAGACGGCACGAC
CGGCAAACGCAATTACGCTGACAAAGAGCAGACGAAGTTTTGGCCGAAAAACATCAAGGCGCCTGATACG
AATGCATTTGCAATAACAATTGCGATATTTAATATTGTTTATGAAGCTGTTTGACTTCAAAACACACAAA
AAAAAAAATAAAACAAATTATTTGAAAGAGAATTAGGAATCGGACAGCTTATCGTTACGGGCTAACAGCA
CACCGAGACGAAATAGCTTACCTGACGTCACAGCCTCTGGAAGAACTGCCGCCAAGCAGAGAGAGAGAGA
AAAAGAGGGAGAGCAGCTTAGACCGCATGTGCTTGTGTGTGAGGCGTCTCTCTCTTCGTCTCCTGTTTGC
GCAAACGCATAGACTGCACTGAGAAAATCGATTACCTATTTTTTATGAATGAATATTTGCACTATTACTA
TTCAAAACTATTAAGATAGCAATCACATTCAATAGCCAAATACTATACCACCTGAGCGATGCAACGAAAT
GATCAATTTGAGCAAAAATGCTGCATATTTAGGACGGCATCATTATAGAAATGCTTCTTGCTGTGTACTT
TTCTCTCGTCTGGCAGCTGTTTCGCCGTTATTGTTAAAACCGGCTTAAGTTAGGTGTGTTTTCTACGACT
AGTGATGCCCCTACTAGAAGATGTGTGTTGCACAAATGTCCCTGAATAACCAATTTGAAGTGCAGATAGC
AGTAAACGTAAGCTAATATGAATATTATTTAACTGTAATGTTTTAATATCGCTGGACATTACTAATAAAC
CCACTATAAACACATGTACATATGTATGTTTTGGCATACAATGAGTAGTTGGGGAAAAAATGTGTAAAAG
CACCGTGACCATCACAGCATAAAGATAACCAGCTGAAGTATCGAATATGAGTAACCCCCAAATTGAATCA
CATGCCGCAACTGATAGGACCCATGGAAGTACACTCTTCATGGCGATATACAAGACACACACAAGCACGA
ACACCCAGTTGCGGAGGAAATTCTCCGTAAATGAAAACCCAATCGGCGAACAATTCATACCCATATATGG
TAAAAGTTTTGAACGCGACTTGAGAGCGGAGAGCATTGCGGCTGATAAGGTTTTAGCGCTAAGCGGGCTT
TATAAAACGGGCTGCGGGACCAGTTTTCATATCACTACCGTTTGAGTTCTTGTGCTGTGTGGATACTCCT
CCCGACACAAAGCCGCTCCATCAGCCAGCAGTCGTCTAATCCAGAGACCCCGGATCGGGGTACCTGGCGG
CCACCATGTACCCATACGATGTTCCAGATTACGCTCCCGGAAGCGGTAGCGGTACCATGGACGAGAAGAC
CACCGGCTGGCGGGGCGGCCACGTGGTGGAGGGCCTGGCCGGCGAGCTGGAGCAGCTGCGGGCCAGGCTG
GAGCACCACCCTCAGGGCCAGCGGGAGCCCTCCGGCGGCTGCAAGCCCCCAAGCTTGAATTCTACGCTAT
GGCAGATGAATCGATAACCCGCATGAATTTGGCCGCGATAAAAAAGATAGATCCATATGCGAAAGAAATA
GTCGACAGCTCGAGCCATGTGGCGTTTTATACCTTTAATAGCTCGCAAAATGAATGGGAGAAAACGGACG
TAGAAGGGGCGTTTTTCATCTATCATCGGAATGCCGAACCGTTCCATAGTATATTTATTAATAACCGGTT
GAATACGACCTCCTTTGTAGAGCCGATAACGGGATCGTTGGAACTCCAAAGCCAACCTCCGTTTCTCCTG
TATCGGAATGAACGGAGCCGCATACGGGGGTTTTGGTTTTATAATTCCGAAGAATGTGATCGTATATCGG
GGCTCGTCAATGGCCTCCTGAAAAGCAAAGACCAAGGCACCAACGGGCAAGCGCAACGCCATGTGAGCGC
ACCGCAGCAACCCAAACAGGATTCCTCCCAACCAGCGTCCATCTTTAATATGCTCACGAAAGCACAAAAG
GATTATAACGCGCAAGTATCCGGGGGCCAACCTAAGACCCCGAGCGCCGAGAATGTGACCGCGGGGAACG
TCCTGAAATTTTTCGAGAGCGCAAAACAAGCGACCGCCGAATCGTTGTTTCATCGTGTGCAACCCCTGAG
CGTCGATCAATTGGAGAAGCAACAGCGCGCCGCAACCCCGGGGGAGGACCTCCTGCCGCCTGCCGGACGT
GATAACCATGAGTCGAGGTTGTCACCGTTTCAAAAAATGCAACAGCTTAACATTCAGCTCCTGAGCGACC
TGAAGATCGGTAAAAGCTACGCTACGGCTCAATCTCCGACAGTCGCCCCGTCCTCGTCGGCGCTGATGGC
CAACGACGATGCCGGCAAGTGCTTGCGGAGACTGCTGGCTGGCGACAAGCCCGGGCCGGCCCTCATGCCG
CCCACCATGTTCGACGCGCCCAACAACGGCAATCCGGAGCCACAGCAGCCACAGCAGCCACAGCAGCCAC
TGCTGAACTCGACGCAGTTCGTCCAGGCCTTCACGTACCTTATCCAGAACGATAAGGAGTTTGCCAACAA
GCTGCACAAGGCCTACCTGAACGGCTGTTCCAATCTACTGCTGGACTCCAGCTCCACATATCAATAAGCG
GCCGCTCGAGTCTAGAGGGCCCGCGGTTCGAAGGTAAGCCTATCCCTAACCCTCTCCTCGGTCTCGATTC
TACGCGTACCGGTCATCATCACCATCACCATTGAGTTTAAACCCGCTGATCAGCCTCGACTGTGCCTTCT
AAGGCCTGAGCTCGCTGATCAGCCTCGATCGAGGATCCAGACATGATAAGATACATTGATGAGTTTGGAC
AAACCACAACTAGAATGCAGTGAAAAAAATGCTTTATTTGTGAAATTTGTGATGCTATTGCTTTATTTGT
AACCATTATAAGCTGCAATAAACAAGTTAACAACAACAATTGCATTCATTTTATGTTTCAGGTTCAGGGG
GAGGTGTGGGAGGTTTTTTAAAGCAAGTAAAACCTCTACAAATGTGGTATGGCTGATTATGATCAGTCGA
CCGATGCCCTTGAGAGCCTTCAACCCAGTCAGCTCCTTCCGGTGGGCGCGGGGCATGACTATCGTCGCCG
CACTTATGACTGTCTTCTTTATCATGCAACTCGTAGGACAGGTGCCGGCAGCGCTCTGGGTCATTTTCGG
CGAGGACCGCTTTCGCTGGAGCGCGACGATGATCGGCCTGTCGCTTGCGGTATTCGGAATCTTGCACGCC
CTCGCTCAAGCCTTCGTCACTGGTCCCGCCACCAAACGTTTCGGCGAGAAGCAGGCCATTATCGCCGGCA
TGGCGGCCGACGCGCTGGGCTACGTCTTGCTGGCGTTCGCGACGCGAGGCTGGATGGCCTTCCCCATTAT
GATTCTTCTCGCTTCCGGCGGCATCGGGATGCCCGCGTTGCAGGCCATGCTGTCCAGGCAGGTAGATGAC
GACCATCAGGGACAGCTTCAAGGATCGCTCGCGGCTCTTACCAGCCAGCAAAAGGCCAGGAACCGTAAAA
AGGCCGCGTTGCTGGCGTTTTTCCATAGGCTCCGCCCCCCTGACGAGCATCACAAAAATCGACGCTCAAG
TCAGAGGTGGCGAAACCCGACAGGACTATAAAGATACCAGGCGTTTCCCCCTGGAAGCTCCCTCGTGCGC
TCTCCTGTTCCGACCCTGCCGCTTACCGGATACCTGTCCGCCTTTCTCCCTTCGGGAAGCGTGGCGCTTT
CTCAATGCTCACGCTGTAGGTATCTCAGTTCGGTGTAGGTCGTTCGCTCCAAGCTGGGCTGTGTGCACGA
ACCCCCCGTTCAGCCCGACCGCTGCGCCTTATCCGGTAACTATCGTCTTGAGTCCAACCCGGTAAGACAC
GACTTATCGCCACTGGCAGCAGCCACTGGTAACAGGATTAGCAGAGCGAGGTATGTAGGCGGTGCTACAG
AGTTCTTGAAGTGGTGGCCTAACTACGGCTACACTAGAAGGACAGTATTTGGTATCTGCGCTCTGCTGAA
GCCAGTTACCTTCGGAAAAAGAGTTGGTAGCTCTTGATCCGGCAAACAAACCACCGCTGGTAGCGGTGGT
TTTTTTGTTTGCAAGCAGCAGATTACGCGCAGAAAAAAAGGATCTCAAGAAGATCCTTTGATCTTTTCTA
CGGGGTCTGACGCTCAGTGGAACGAAAACTCACGTTAAGGGATTTTGGTCATGAGATTATCAAAAAGGAT
CTTCACCTAGATCCTTTTAAATTAAAAATGAAGTTTTAAATCAATCTAAAGTATATATGAGTAAACTTGG
TCTGACAGTTACCAATGCTTAATCAGTGAGGCACCTATCTCAGCGATCTGTCTATTTCGTTCATCCATAG
TTGCCTGACTCCCCGTCGTGTAGATAACTACGATACGGGAGGGCTTACCATCTGGCCCCAGTGCTGCAAT
GATACCGCGAGACCCACGCTCACCGGCTCCAGATTTATCAGCAATAAACCAGCCAGCCGGAAGGGCCGAG
CGCAGAAGTGGTCCTGCAACTTTATCCGCCTCCATCCAGTCTATTAATTGTTGCCGGGAAGCTAGAGTAA
GTAGTTCGCCAGTTAATAGTTTGCGCAACGTTGTTGCCATTGCTGCAGGCATCGTGGTGTCACGCTCGTC
GTTTGGTATGGCTTCATTCAGCTCCGGTTCCCAACGATCAAGGCGAGTTACATGATCCCCCATGTTGTGC
AAAAAAGCGGTTAGCTCCTTCGGTCCTCCGATCGTTGTCAGAAGTAAGTTGGCCGCAGTGTTATCACTCA
TGGTTATGGCAGCACTGCATAATTCTCTTACTGTCATGCCATCCGTAAGATGCTTTTCTGTGACTGGTGA
GTACTCAACCAAGTCATTCTGAGAATAGTGTATGCGGCGACCGAGTTGCTCTTGCCCGGCGTCAACACGG
GATAATACCGCGCCACATAGCAGAACTTTAAAAGTGCTCATCATTGGAAAACGTTCTTCGGGGCGAAAAC
TCTCAAGGATCTTACCGCTGTTGAGATCCAGTTCGATGTAACCCACTCGTGCACCCAACTGATCTTCAGC
ATCTTTTACTTTCACCAGCGTTTCTGGGTGAGCAAAAACAGGAAGGCAAAATGCCGCAAAAAAGGGAATA
AGGGCGACACGGAAATGTTGAATACTCATACTCTTCCTTTTTCAATATTATTGAAGCATTTATCAGGGTT
ATTGTCTCATGAGCGGATACATATTTGAATGTATTTAGAAAAATAAACAAATAGGGGTTCCGCGCACATT
TCCCCGAAAAGTGCCACCTGACGTCTAAGAAACCATTATTATCATGACATTAACCTATAAAAATAGGCGT
ATCACGAGGCCCTTTCGT
Features (pLannotate 1.2.2; 10 found; start..end, strand, type, name):
     56..2568    +  promoter       Ac5 promoter: Drosophila melanogaster actin 5C promoter
   2599..2625    +  CDS            3xHA (fragment): three tandem HA epitope tags
   2647..2760    +  CDS            SBP: streptavidin-binding peptide selected from a peptide library; binds streptavidin with nanomolar affinity (Keefe et al., 2001)
   3953..3994    +  CDS            V5 tag: epitope tag from simian virus 5
   4094..4228    -  polyA_signal   SV40 poly(A) signal: SV40 polyadenylation signal
   4251..4335    -  CDS            large T antigen (fragment): large T antigen from SV40 (simian virus 40)
   4336..4806    +  CDS            TcR (fragment): tetracycline efflux protein; tet; confers resistance to tetracycline
   4850..5438    -  rep_origin     ori: high-copy-number ColE1/pMB1/pBR322/pUC origin of replication
   5609..6469    -  CDS            AmpR: β-lactamase; bla; confers resistance to ampicillin, carbenicillin, and related antibiotics
   6470..6574    -  promoter       AmpR promoter: bla
