[The description below was written by a language model from this plasmid's Addgene catalogue record and pLannotate feature annotations shown in this document.]
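Description:
pAc5.1B-HA-SBP-DmDCP1-dsRNAres_J is an insect-cell expression plasmid of 6,668 nt that produces a tagged form of the Drosophila melanogaster decapping factor DCP1 (Dcp1, CG11183). The catalogue lists the backbone as unknown, although the name and the annotated parts point to a pAc5.1-type vector. In bacteria it is propagated through a ColE1/pUC-type origin and selected with ampicillin via the β-lactamase gene and its own promoter. The origin is annotated as a high-copy type, whereas the repository entry lists the plasmid as low copy. Short fragments annotated as tetracycline resistance and SV40 large T antigen appear to be non-functional backbone remnants.

Expression is driven by the strong constitutive Drosophila actin 5C promoter. Directly downstream lie an HA epitope (annotated as a fragment of a 3xHA element, consistent with a single HA tag) and a streptavidin-binding peptide, which together form an N-terminal tag for immunodetection and streptavidin-based affinity pulldown. The DCP1 coding sequence is not itself annotated in the feature table, but it presumably occupies the roughly 1.2 kb gap between the SBP tag and a vector-encoded V5 epitope. The record does not say whether the V5 tag is translated in frame or excluded by a stop codon. An SV40 polyadenylation signal is annotated downstream.

The "dsRNAres" designation indicates a version of the open reading frame, based on the NCBI reference transcript, that is resistant to dsRNA-mediated knockdown. Such a construct is typically used for complementation in Drosophila cultured cells depleted of endogenous DCP1. The specific sequence changes are not recorded. The associated work concerns recruitment of decapping factors to miRNA targets.
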