Addgene plasmid #146711: pAc5.1B-HA-SBP-DmDCP1-dsRNAres_J
Purpose: Insect Expression of DmDCP1-dsRNAres
Depositing lab: Elisa Izaurralde. Depositing organization: Max Planck Institute for Developmental Biology. Publication: miRISC recruits decapping factors to miRNA targets to enhance their degradation. Nishihara T, Zekri L, Braun JE, Izaurralde E. Nucleic Acids Res. 2013 Oct;41(18):8692-705. doi: 10.1093/nar/gkt619. Epub 2013 Jul 17. PubMed 23863838.
Backbone
  Vector backbone: Unknown
  Vector type: Insect Expression
Growth in bacteria
  Bacterial resistance: Ampicillin, 100 μg/mL
  Growth temperature: 37°C
  Growth strain: DH5alpha
  Copy number: Low Copy
Gene/Insert
  Gene/Insert name: DmDCP1-dsRNAres
  Species: D. melanogaster (fly)
  Entrez Gene: Dcp1 (a.k.a. anon-WO0118547.163, CG11183, Dcp-1, DCP1, Dcp1p, dDcp1, dDCP1, Dmel\CG11183)
  Cloning method: Unknown
Terms and licenses: Academic/Nonprofit Terms; Industry Terms: Not Available to Industry
Depositor comments: Sequence based on the sequence given by NCBI: NM_137998.2 Plasmids from this collection were made available to the research community and donated after the lab closed. Please note that the sequence provided by the depositing laboratory may be theoretical/predicted or based on Sanger sequencing results. There may be discrepancies between sequencing results obtained by Addgene and the depositor sequence. If an Addgene verified sequence is not available, please contact before placing your order to request that our lab fully sequence the plasmid.
How to cite: pAc5.1B-HA-SBP-DmDCP1-dsRNAres_J was a gift from Elisa Izaurralde (Addgene plasmid # 146711 ; http://n2t.net/addgene:146711 ; RRID:Addgene_146711)
